Addgene plasmid #192152: pXD017 KIKO AAV vector
Purpose: (Empty Backbone) KIKO AAV vector
Depositing lab: Sidi Chen. Depositing organization: Yale University. Publication: One-step generation of modular CAR-T cells with AAV-Cpf1. Dai X, Park JJ, Du Y, Kim HR, Wang G, Errami Y, Chen S. Nat Methods. 2019 Mar;16(3):247-254. doi: 10.1038/s41592-019-0329-7. Epub 2019 Feb 25. PubMed 30804551.
Backbone
  Vector backbone: pAAV
  Vector type: AAV
Growth in bacteria
  Bacterial resistance: Ampicillin, 100 μg/mL
  Growth temperature: 37°C
  Growth strain: NEB Stable
  Copy number: High Copy
Gene/Insert
  Gene/Insert name: None
  Mutation: NA
Terms and licenses: Academic/Nonprofit Terms; Industry Terms: Not Available to Industry
How to cite: pXD017 KIKO AAV vector was a gift from Sidi Chen (Addgene plasmid # 192152 ; http://n2t.net/addgene:192152 ; RRID:Addgene_192152)
