[The description below was written by a language model from this plasmid's Addgene catalogue record and pLannotate feature annotations shown in this document.]
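Description:
pXD017 KIKO AAV vector is a 4,371 nt empty-backbone plasmid built on pAAV and intended as an adeno-associated virus transfer vector. It is maintained in E. coli through a high-copy ColE1/pUC-type origin and selected with ampicillin via the bla (AmpR) gene and its native promoter. An f1 phage origin is also present, and small annotated fragments of bom and rop appear to be backbone remnants. A recombination-deficient strain is recorded for propagation, consistent with the need to preserve the repeat-rich AAV2 inverted terminal repeats. One ITR is annotated in full downstream of the cargo, while the upstream ITR is detected only as two short fragments. This may reflect annotation or sequencing limits across the hairpin-forming repeat rather than a true truncation.

Between the ITRs, which provide the cis signals for genome replication and packaging into AAV particles, sit two expression units. A human U6 RNA polymerase III promoter is positioned to drive a small RNA, but the record lists no insert and no guide or crRNA scaffold is annotated, so what follows it is not stated. Downstream, an EF-1α core promoter drives EGFP, followed by a fragment of a multiple cloning site and a short synthetic polyadenylation signal, giving a fluorescent marker for transduced cells. A very short match to SV40 small t antigen between the units is probably incidental. The associated publication concerns one-step generation of modular CAR-T cells with AAV-Cpf1, which suggests this backbone receives guide RNAs and donor sequences for combined knock-in and knock-out editing. The catalogue entry itself gives only "KIKO AAV vector" as the purpose.
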