Features (pLannotate 1.2.2; 16 found; start..end, strand, type, name):
     12..39      +  repeat_region  AAV2 ITR (fragment): inverted terminal repeat of adeno-associated virus serotype 2 inverted
     68..95      +  repeat_region  AAV2 ITR (fragment): inverted terminal repeat of adeno-associated virus serotype 2 inverted
    152..392     +  promoter       U6 promoter: RNA polymerase III promoter for human U6 snRNA
    491..509     +  CDS            small t antigen (fragment): SV40 (simian virus 40) small t antigen
    535..746     +  promoter       EF-1α core promoter: core promoter for human elongation factor EF-1α
    772..1488    +  CDS            EGFP: EGFP is a basic (constitutively fluorescent) green fluorescent protein published in 1996, derived from Aequorea victoria. It is reported to be a rapidly-maturing weak dimer with moderate acid sensitivity.
   1540..1558    +  misc_feature   MCS (fragment): pBluescript multiple cloning site
   1558..1606    +  polyA_signal   poly(A) signal: synthetic polyadenylation signal
   1634..1774    +  repeat_region  AAV2 ITR: inverted terminal repeat of adeno-associated virus serotype 2 inverted
   1779..1830    -  misc_feature   bom (fragment): basis of mobility region from pBR322
   1849..2304    +  rep_origin     f1 ori (sequence partly withheld): f1 bacteriophage origin of replication; arrow indicates direction of (+) strand synthesis
   2305..2354    -  misc_feature   bom (fragment): basis of mobility region from pBR322
   2456..2491    -  CDS            rop (fragment): Rop protein, which maintains plasmids at low copy number; rop
   2586..2690    +  promoter       AmpR promoter: bla
   2691..3551    +  CDS            AmpR: β-lactamase; bla; confers resistance to ampicillin, carbenicillin, and related antibiotics
   3722..4310    +  rep_origin     ori: high-copy-number ColE1/pMB1/pBR322/pUC origin of replication
>Addgene plasmid #192152 | pXD017 KIKO AAV vector | addgene full sequence | sequence record 375239 | Addgene NGS Result
CCTGCAGGCAGCTGCGCGCTCGCTCGCTCACTGAGGCCGCCCGGGCGTCGGGCGACCTTTGGTCGCCCGG
CCTCAGTGAGCGAGCGAGCGCGCAGAGAGGGAGTGGCCAACTCCATCACTAGGGGTTCCTGCGGCCGCAC
GCGTTCTAGAAGAGGGCCTATTTCCCATGATTCCTTCATATTTGCATATACGATACAAGGCTGTTAGAGA
GATAATTGGAATTAATTTGACTGTAAACACAAAGATATTAGTACAAAATACGTGACGTAGAAAGTAATAA
TTTCTTGGGTAGTTTGCAGTTTTAAAATTATGTTTTAAAATGGACTATCATATGCTTACCGTAACTTGAA
AGTATTTCGATTTCTTGGCTTTATATATCTTGTGGAAAGGACGAAACACCGTAATTTCTACTAAGTGTAG
ATGGTCTTCGAGAAGACCTTTTTTAAGCTTGGCGTGGATCCGATATCAACTAGATCTTGAGACAAGGTAC
CTAGGTCTTGAAAGGAGTGGGAATTGGCTCCGGTGCCCGTCAGTGGGCAGAGCGCACATCGCCCACAGTC
CCCGAGAAGTTGGGGGGAGGGGTCGGCAATTGATCCGGTGCCTAGAGAAGGTGGCGCGGGGTAAACTGGG
AAAGTGATGTCGTGTACTGGCTCCGCCTTTTTCCCGAGGGTGGGGGAGAACCGTATATAAGTGCAGTAGT
CGCCGTGAACGTTCTTTTTCGCAACGGGTTTGCCGCCAGAACACAGGACCGGTTCTAGACGTACGGCCAC
CATGGTGAGCAAGGGCGAGGAGCTGTTCACCGGGGTGGTGCCCATCCTGGTCGAGCTGGACGGCGACGTA
AACGGCCACAAGTTCAGCGTGTCCGGCGAGGGCGAGGGCGATGCCACCTACGGCAAGCTGACCCTGAAGT
TCATCTGCACCACCGGCAAGCTGCCCGTGCCCTGGCCCACCCTCGTGACCACCCTGACCTACGGCGTGCA
GTGCTTCAGCCGCTACCCCGACCACATGAAGCAGCACGACTTCTTCAAGTCCGCCATGCCCGAAGGCTAC
GTCCAGGAGCGCACCATCTTCTTCAAGGACGACGGCAACTACAAGACCCGCGCCGAGGTGAAGTTCGAGG
GCGACACCCTGGTGAACCGCATCGAGCTGAAGGGCATCGACTTCAAGGAGGACGGCAACATCCTGGGGCA
CAAGCTGGAGTACAACTACAACAGCCACAACGTCTATATCATGGCCGACAAGCAGAAGAACGGCATCAAG
GTGAACTTCAAGATCCGCCACAACATCGAGGACGGCAGCGTGCAGCTCGCCGACCACTACCAGCAGAACA
CCCCCATCGGCGACGGCCCCGTGCTGCTGCCCGACAACCACTACCTGAGCACCCAGTCCGCCCTGAGCAA
AGACCCCAACGAGAAGCGCGATCACATGGTCCTGCTGGAGTTCGTGACCGCCGCCGGGATCACTCTCGGC
ATGGACGAGCTGTACAAGAAGCGTCCTGCTGCTACTAAGAAAGCTGGTCAAGCTAAGAAAAAGAAATAAG
AATTCGATATCAAGCTTAATAAAAGATCTTTATTTTCATTAGATCTGTGTGTTGGTTTTTTGTGTGGTAA
CCACGTGCGGACCGAGCGGCCGCAGGAACCCCTAGTGATGGAGTTGGCCACTCCCTCTCTGCGCGCTCGC
TCGCTCACTGAGGCCGGGCGACCAAAGGTCGCCCGACGCCCGGGCTTTGCCCGGGCGGCCTCAGTGAGCG
AGCGAGCGCGCAGCTGCCTGCAGGGGCGCCTGATGCGGTATTTTCTCCTTACGCATCTGTGCGGTATTTC
ACACCGCATA
[95 nt withheld, positions 1831-1925]
T
[46 nt withheld, positions 1927-1972]
C
[141 nt withheld, positions 1974-2114]
CCTTTGACGTTGGAGTCCACGTTCTTT
[37 nt withheld, positions 2142-2178]
ACTCTATCTCGGGCTATTCTTTTGATTTATAAGGGATTTTGCCGATTTCGGTCTATTGGTTAAAAAATGA
GCTGATTTAACAAAAATTTAACGCGAATTTTAACAAAATATTAACGTTTACAATTTTATGGTGCACTCTC
AGTACAATCTGCTCTGATGCCGCATAGTTAAGCCAGCCCCGACACCCGCCAACACCCGCTGACGCGCCCT
GACGGGCTTGTCTGCTCCCGGCATCCGCTTACAGACAAGCTGTGACCGTCTCCGGGAGCTGCATGTGTCA
GAGGTTTTCACCGTCATCACCGAAACGCGCGAGACGAAAGGGCCTCGTGATACGCCTATTTTTATAGGTT
AATGTCATGATAATAATGGTTTCTTAGACGTCAGGTGGCACTTTTCGGGGAAATGTGCGCGGAACCCCTA
TTTGTTTATTTTTCTAAATACATTCAAATATGTATCCGCTCATGAGACAATAACCCTGATAAATGCTTCA
ATAATATTGAAAAAGGAAGAGTATGAGTATTCAACATTTCCGTGTCGCCCTTATTCCCTTTTTTGCGGCA
TTTTGCCTTCCTGTTTTTGCTCACCCAGAAACGCTGGTGAAAGTAAAAGATGCTGAAGATCAGTTGGGTG
CACGAGTGGGTTACATCGAACTGGATCTCAACAGCGGTAAGATCCTTGAGAGTTTTCGCCCCGAAGAACG
TTTTCCAATGATGAGCACTTTTAAAGTTCTGCTATGTGGCGCGGTATTATCCCGTATTGACGCCGGGCAA
GAGCAACTCGGTCGCCGCATACACTATTCTCAGAATGACTTGGTTGAGTACTCACCAGTCACAGAAAAGC
ATCTTACGGATGGCATGACAGTAAGAGAATTATGCAGTGCTGCCATAACCATGAGTGATAACACTGCGGC
CAACTTACTTCTGACAACGATCGGAGGACCGAAGGAGCTAACCGCTTTTTTGCACAACATGGGGGATCAT
GTAACTCGCCTTGATCGTTGGGAACCGGAGCTGAATGAAGCCATACCAAACGACGAGCGTGACACCACGA
TGCCTGTAGCAATGGCAACAACGTTGCGCAAACTATTAACTGGCGAACTACTTACTCTAGCTTCCCGGCA
ACAATTAATAGACTGGATGGAGGCGGATAAAGTTGCAGGACCACTTCTGCGCTCGGCCCTTCCGGCTGGC
TGGTTTATTGCTGATAAATCTGGAGCCGGTGAGCGTGGGTCTCGCGGTATCATTGCAGCACTGGGGCCAG
ATGGTAAGCCCTCCCGTATCGTAGTTATCTACACGACGGGGAGTCAGGCAACTATGGATGAACGAAATAG
ACAGATCGCTGAGATAGGTGCCTCACTGATTAAGCATTGGTAACTGTCAGACCAAGTTTACTCATATATA
CTTTAGATTGATTTAAAACTTCATTTTTAATTTAAAAGGATCTAGGTGAAGATCCTTTTTGATAATCTCA
TGACCAAAATCCCTTAACGTGAGTTTTCGTTCCACTGAGCGTCAGACCCCGTAGAAAAGATCAAAGGATC
TTCTTGAGATCCTTTTTTTCTGCGCGTAATCTGCTGCTTGCAAACAAAAAAACCACCGCTACCAGCGGTG
GTTTGTTTGCCGGATCAAGAGCTACCAACTCTTTTTCCGAAGGTAACTGGCTTCAGCAGAGCGCAGATAC
CAAATACTGTTCTTCTAGTGTAGCCGTAGTTAGGCCACCACTTCAAGAACTCTGTAGCACCGCCTACATA
CCTCGCTCTGCTAATCCTGTTACCAGTGGCTGCTGCCAGTGGCGATAAGTCGTGTCTTACCGGGTTGGAC
TCAAGACGATAGTTACCGGATAAGGCGCAGCGGTCGGGCTGAACGGGGGGTTCGTGCACACAGCCCAGCT
TGGAGCGAACGACCTACACCGAACTGAGATACCTACAGCGTGAGCTATGAGAAAGCGCCACGCTTCCCGA
AGGGAGAAAGGCGGACAGGTATCCGGTAAGCGGCAGGGTCGGAACAGGAGAGCGCACGAGGGAGCTTCCA
GGGGGAAACGCCTGGTATCTTTATAGTCCTGTCGGGTTTCGCCACCTCTGACTTGAGCGTCGATTTTTGT
GATGCTCGTCAGGGGGGCGGAGCCTATGGAAAAACGCCAGCAACGCGGCCTTTTTACGGTTCCTGGCCTT
TTGCTGGCCTTTTGCTCACATGT
